>Addgene plasmid #106772 | gh101 | addgene full sequence | sequence record 243055 | Addgene NGS Result
GAGGGCCTATTTCCCATGATTCCTTCATATTTGCATATACGATACAAGGCTGTTAGAGAGATAATTGGAA
TTAATTTGACTGTAAACACAAAGATATTAGTACAAAATACGTGACGTAGAAAGTAATAATTTCTTGGGTA
GTTTGCAGTTTTAAAATTATGTTTTAAAATGGACTATCATATGCTTACCGTAACTTGAAGGTATTTCGAT
TTCTTGGCTTTATATATCTTGTGGAAAGGACGAAACACCGAGGATCTAACTCCTTTCCGGTTTTAGAGCT
AGAAATAGCAAGTTAAAATAAGGCTAGTCCGTTATCAACTTGAAAAAGTGGCACCGAGTCGGTGCTTTTT
TTGGTACCTGGAGCACAAGACTGGCCTCATGGGCCTTCCGCTCACTGCCCGCTTTCCAGTCGGGAAACCT
GTCGTGCCAGCTGCATTAACATGGTCATAGCTGTTTCCTTGCGTATTGGGCGCTCTCCGCTTCCTCGCTC
ACTGACTCGCTGCGCTCGGTCGTTCGGGTAAAGCCTGGGGTGCCTAATGAGCAAAAGGCCAGCAAAAGGC
CAGGAACCGTAAAAAGGCCGCGTTGCTGGCGTTTTTCCATAGGCTCCGCCCCCCTGACGAGCATCACAAA
AATCGACGCTCAAGTCAGAGGTGGCGAAACCCGACAGGACTATAAAGATACCAGGCGTTTCCCCCTGGAA
GCTCCCTCGTGCGCTCTCCTGTTCCGACCCTGCCGCTTACCGGATACCTGTCCGCCTTTCTCCCTTCGGG
AAGCGTGGCGCTTTCTCATAGCTCACGCTGTAGGTATCTCAGTTCGGTGTAGGTCGTTCGCTCCAAGCTG
GGCTGTGTGCACGAACCCCCCGTTCAGCCCGACCGCTGCGCCTTATCCGGTAACTATCGTCTTGAGTCCA
ACCCGGTAAGACACGACTTATCGCCACTGGCAGCAGCCACTGGTAACAGGATTAGCAGAGCGAGGTATGT
AGGCGGTGCTACAGAGTTCTTGAAGTGGTGGCCTAACTACGGCTACACTAGAAGAACAGTATTTGGTATC
TGCGCTCTGCTGAAGCCAGTTACCTTCGGAAAAAGAGTTGGTAGCTCTTGATCCGGCAAACAAACCACCG
CTGGTAGCGGTGGTTTTTTTGTTTGCAAGCAGCAGATTACGCGCAGAAAAAAAGGATCTCAAGAAGATCC
TTTGATCTTTTCTACGGGGTCTGACGCTCAGTGGAACGAAAACTCACGTTAAGGGATTTTGGTCATGAGA
TTATCAAAAAGGATCTTCACCTAGATCCTTTTAAATTAAAAATGAAGTTTTAAATCAATCTAAAGTATAT
ATGAGTAAACTTGGTCTGACAGTTACCAATGCTTAATCAGTGAGGCACCTATCTCAGCGATCTGTCTATT
TCGTTCATCCATAGTTGCCTGACTCCCCGTCGTGTAGATAACTACGATACGGGAGGGCTTACCATCTGGC
CCCAGTGCTGCAATGATACCGCGAGAACCACGCTCACCGGCTCCAGATTTATCAGCAATAAACCAGCCAG
CCGGAAGGGCCGAGCGCAGAAGTGGTCCTGCAACTTTATCCGCCTCCATCCAGTCTATTAATTGTTGCCG
GGAAGCTAGAGTAAGTAGTTCGCCAGTTAATAGTTTGCGCAACGTTGTTGCCATTGCTACAGGCATCGTG
GTGTCACGCTCGTCGTTTGGTATGGCTTCATTCAGCTCCGGTTCCCAACGATCAAGGCGAGTTACATGAT
CCCCCATGTTGTGCAAAAAAGCGGTTAGCTCCTTCGGTCCTCCGATCGTTGTCAGAAGTAAGTTGGCCGC
AGTGTTATCACTCATGGTTATGGCAGCACTGCATAATTCTCTTACTGTCATGCCATCCGTAAGATGCTTT
TCTGTGACTGGTGAGTACTCAACCAAGTCATTCTGAGAATAGTGTATGCGGCGACCGAGTTGCTCTTGCC
CGGCGTCAATACGGGATAATACCGCGCCACATAGCAGAACTTTAAAAGTGCTCATCATTGGAAAACGTTC
TTCGGGGCGAAAACTCTCAAGGATCTTACCGCTGTTGAGATCCAGTTCGATGTAACCCACTCGTGCACCC
AACTGATCTTCAGCATCTTTTACTTTCACCAGCGTTTCTGGGTGAGCAAAAACAGGAAGGCAAAATGCCG
CAAAAAAGGGAATAAGGGCGACACGGAAATGTTGAATACTCATACTCTTCCTTTTTCAATATTATTGAAG
CATTTATCAGGGTTATTGTCTCATGAGCGGATACATATTTGAATGTATTTAGAAAAATAAACAAATAGGG
GTTCCGCGCACATTTCCCCGAAAAGTGCCACCTAAATTGTAAGCGTTAATATTTTGTTAAAATTCGCGTT
AAATTTTTGTTAAATCAGCTCATTTTTTAACCAATAGGCCGAAATCGGCAAAATCCCTTATAAATCAAAA
GAATAGACCGAGATAGGGTTGAGTGGCCGCTACAGGGCGCTCCCATTCGCCATTCAGGCTGCGCAACTGT
TGGGAAGGGCGTTTCGGTGCGGGCCTCTTCGCTATTACGCCAGCTGGCGAAAGGGGGATGTGCTGCAAGG
CGATTAAGTTGGGTAACGCCAGGGTTTTCCCAGTCACGACGTTGTAAAACGACGGCCAGTGAGCGCGACG
TAATACGACTCACTATAGGGCGAATTGGCGGAAGGCCGTCAAGGCCACGTGTCTTGTCCAGAGCTCGATA
TCGAATTCGATATCGAGAATTC
Features (pLannotate 1.2.2; 10 found; start..end, strand, type, name):
      1..241     +  promoter       U6 promoter: RNA polymerase III promoter for human U6 snRNA
    270..345     +  misc_RNA       gRNA scaffold: guide RNA scaffold for the Streptococcus pyogenes CRISPR/Cas9 system
    392..439     -  CDS            lacI (fragment): lac repressor; lacI; The lac repressor binds to the lac operator to inhibit transcription in E. coli. This inhibition can be relieved by adding lactose or isopropyl-β-D-thiogalactopyranoside (IPTG).
    476..516     -  rep_origin     RSF ori (fragment): Plasmids containing the RSF 1030 origin of replication can be propagated in E. coli cells that contain additional plasmids with compatible origins.
    594..1182    -  rep_origin     ori: high-copy-number ColE1/pMB1/pBR322/pUC origin of replication
   1353..2213    -  CDS            AmpR: β-lactamase; bla; confers resistance to ampicillin, carbenicillin, and related antibiotics
   2214..2318    -  promoter       AmpR promoter: bla
   2344..2475    -  rep_origin     M13 ori (fragment): M13 bacteriophage origin of replication; arrow indicates direction of (+) strand synthesis
   2496..2652    -  CDS            lacZα (fragment): LacZα fragment of β-galactosidase; lacZ fragment
   2661..2679    +  promoter       T7 promoter: promoter for bacteriophage T7 RNA polymerase
