[The description below was written by a language model from this plasmid's Addgene catalogue record and pLannotate feature annotations shown in this document.]
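Description:
gh101 is a small mammalian expression plasmid (about 2.75 kb in the sequenced record) that delivers a single CRISPR guide RNA directed against human POGLUT1, the gene also known as Rumi, KTELC1 or hCLP46. It is built on the EPB104 guide RNA cloning backbone and belongs to a validated gRNA collection covering the human glycosyltransferase genes. The cloning is recorded as restriction enzyme based, but the sites used are not stated.

The functional cassette is compact. A human U6 promoter, recognised by RNA polymerase III, sits immediately upstream of a short gap that matches the position expected for the 20-nucleotide targeting spacer. This is followed by the Streptococcus pyogenes Cas9 gRNA scaffold. Transcription in mammalian cells therefore yields a complete single guide RNA that can direct SpCas9 to the POGLUT1 locus. The plasmid encodes no Cas9, no fluorescent reporter and no mammalian selection marker, so the nuclease has to be supplied from a separate construct or by a Cas9-expressing cell line.

Propagation in E. coli relies on a high-copy ColE1/pUC-type origin and the β-lactamase gene with its own promoter, which gives ampicillin selection. The remaining annotations are short fragments of lacI, an RSF origin, an M13 origin and lacZα, which look like non-functional remnants of earlier cloning vectors. A T7 promoter lies just upstream of the U6 cassette on the circular map and probably corresponds to the listed sequencing primer site. The plasmid is typically used for transient co-transfection with Cas9 to knock out POGLUT1 in human cells.
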