Addgene plasmid #106772: gh101
Purpose: expression of gRNA targeting POGLUT1
Depositing lab: Eric-Paul Bennett. Depositing organization: University of Copenhagen. Publication: A validated gRNA library for CRISPR/Cas9 targeting of the human glycosyltransferase genome. Narimatsu Y, Joshi HJ, Zhang Y, Gomes C, Chen YH, Lorenzetti F, Furukawa S, Schjoldager K, Hansen L, Clausen H, Bennett EP, Wandall HH. Glycobiology. 2018 Jan 5. pii: 4791732. doi: 10.1093/glycob/cwx101. PubMed 29315387.
Backbone
  Vector backbone: EPB104
  Backbone manufacturer: Eric-Paul Bennett (Addgene plasmid # 68369)
  Backbone size w/o insert (bp): 2376
  Vector type: Mammalian Expression
Growth in bacteria
  Bacterial resistance: Ampicillin, 100 μg/mL
  Growth temperature: 37°C
  Growth strain: DH5alpha
  Copy number: High Copy
Gene/Insert
  Gene/Insert name: POGLUT1
  gRNA/shRNA sequence: GAGGATCTAACTCCTTTCCG
  Species: H. sapiens (human)
  Entrez Gene: POGLUT1 (a.k.a. Rumi, CLP46, MDSRP, C3orf9, KTELC1, MDS010, hCLP46, KDELCL1, MGC32995)
  Cloning method: Restriction Enzyme; 5′ cloning site unknown (unknown if destroyed); 3′ cloning site unknown (unknown if destroyed)
  Sequencing primers: 5′ T7NP
Terms and licenses: Academic/Nonprofit Terms; Industry Terms: Not Available to Industry
How to cite: gh101 was a gift from Eric-Paul Bennett (Addgene plasmid # 106772 ; http://n2t.net/addgene:106772 ; RRID:Addgene_106772)
